Addgene plasmid #236613: pSpCas9(BB)-2A-puro-hANKRD11 (exon 5-2)
Purpose: Knockouts ANKRD11 in human cells
Depositing lab: Tadashi Nakagawa. Depositing organization: Sanyo-Onoda City University. Publication: KBG syndrome-associated protein ANKRD11 regulates SETD5 expression to modulate rRNA levels and translation. Sashiyama S, Nakagawa T, Nakagawa M, Hosogane M, Watanabe Y, Ashitomi H, Yamane K, Shibuya N, Moroishi T, Nakayama K, Hosoi T. iScience. 2025 May 19;28(6):112699. doi: 10.1016/j.isci.2025.112699. eCollection 2025 Jun 20. PubMed 40520101.
Backbone
  Vector backbone: pSpCas9(BB)-2A-Puro
  Backbone size w/o insert (bp): 9147
  Total vector size (bp): 9176
  Vector type: Mammalian Expression, CRISPR
  Selectable markers: Puromycin
Growth in bacteria
  Bacterial resistance: Ampicillin, 100 μg/mL
  Growth temperature: 37°C
  Growth strain: DH5alpha
  Copy number: High Copy
Gene/Insert
  Gene/Insert name: ANKRD11 (alt name: ANCO1)
  gRNA/shRNA sequence: GCGATGGCGGGAAGGAGGTG
  Species: H. sapiens (human)
  Entrez Gene: ANKRD11 (a.k.a. ANCO-1, ANCO1, LZ16, T13)
  Cloning method: Restriction Enzyme; 5′ cloning site BbsI (destroyed during cloning); 3′ cloning site BbsI (destroyed during cloning)
  Sequencing primers: 5′ GAGGGCCTATTTCCCATGATTCC
Terms and licenses: Academic/Nonprofit Terms; Industry Terms: Not Available to Industry
How to cite: pSpCas9(BB)-2A-puro-hANKRD11 (exon 5-2) was a gift from Tadashi Nakagawa (Addgene plasmid # 236613 ; http://n2t.net/addgene:236613 ; RRID:Addgene_236613)
