[The description below was written by a language model from this plasmid's Addgene catalogue record and pLannotate feature annotations shown in this document.]
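Description:
pSpCas9(BB)-2A-puro-hANKRD11 (exon 5-2) is an all-in-one mammalian CRISPR/Cas9 expression plasmid of about 9.2 kb, built on the pSpCas9(BB)-2A-Puro backbone and designed to knock out the human ANKRD11 gene (also called ANCO1). It is propagated in E. coli as a high-copy plasmid through a ColE1/pUC-type origin with ampicillin selection from the β-lactamase gene. An f1 phage origin is also present. The annotation additionally picks up a single AAV2 inverted terminal repeat and short bom and rop fragments, which appear to be backbone remnants rather than functional parts of the design.

The plasmid carries two expression units. A human U6 RNA polymerase III promoter drives a single guide RNA, formed by a 20-nt spacer against ANKRD11 fused to the Streptococcus pyogenes gRNA scaffold. The spacer was inserted between two BbsI sites that were destroyed during cloning, and the construct name suggests it is the second of several guides aimed at exon 5. Downstream, a CMV enhancer, chicken β-actin promoter and hybrid intron drive S. pyogenes Cas9, which the annotation tool splits into N- and C-terminal portions although they are contiguous. Cas9 is followed by a nucleoplasmin nuclear localization signal, then the puromycin N-acetyltransferase coding sequence and a bGH polyadenylation signal. As the backbone name indicates, a 2A self-cleaving peptide links Cas9 to the puromycin marker, though it is not separately annotated, so both proteins come from one transcript.

After transfection into human cells, puromycin enriches for cells expressing Cas9, and guide-directed cleavage in ANKRD11 produces disruptive indels. The associated work concerns ANKRD11, a KBG syndrome-associated protein.
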