Features (pLannotate 1.2.2; 19 found; start..end, strand, type, name):
      1..241     +  promoter       U6 promoter: RNA polymerase III promoter for human U6 snRNA
    270..345     +  misc_RNA       gRNA scaffold: guide RNA scaffold for the Streptococcus pyogenes CRISPR/Cas9 system
    352..395     +  misc_RNA       gRNA scaffold (fragment): guide RNA scaffold for the Streptococcus pyogenes CRISPR/Cas9 system
    442..727     +  enhancer       CMV enhancer: human cytomegalovirus immediate early enhancer; contains an 18-bp deletion relative to the standard CMV enhancer
    729..1006    +  promoter       chicken β-actin promoter: No description available
   1007..1234    +  intron         hybrid intron: hybrid between chicken β-actin (CBA) and minute virus of mice (MMV) introns (Gray et al., 2011)
   1372..2973    +  CDS            Cas9(N): N-terminal portion of Streptococcus pyogenes Cas9 (Zetsche et al., 2015)
   2974..5472    +  CDS            Cas9(C): C-terminal portion of Streptococcus pyogenes Cas9 (Zetsche et al., 2015)
   5473..5520    +  CDS            nucleoplasmin NLS: bipartite nuclear localization signal from nucleoplasmin
   5590..6189    +  CDS            PuroR (fragment): puromycin N-acetyltransferase; pac from Streptomyces; confers resistance to puromycin
   6223..6334    +  polyA_signal   bGH poly(A) signal: bovine growth hormone polyadenylation signal
   6439..6579    +  repeat_region  AAV2 ITR: inverted terminal repeat of adeno-associated virus serotype 2 inverted
   6584..6635    -  misc_feature   bom (fragment): basis of mobility region from pBR322
   6654..7109    +  rep_origin     f1 ori (sequence partly withheld): f1 bacteriophage origin of replication; arrow indicates direction of (+) strand synthesis
   7110..7159    -  misc_feature   bom (fragment): basis of mobility region from pBR322
   7261..7296    -  CDS            rop (fragment): Rop protein, which maintains plasmids at low copy number; rop
   7391..7495    +  promoter       AmpR promoter: bla
   7496..8356    +  CDS            AmpR: β-lactamase; bla; confers resistance to ampicillin, carbenicillin, and related antibiotics
   8527..9115    +  rep_origin     ori: high-copy-number ColE1/pMB1/pBR322/pUC origin of replication
>Addgene plasmid #236613 | pSpCas9(BB)-2A-puro-hANKRD11 (exon 5-2) | addgene full sequence | sequence record 481701 | Addgene NGS Result
GAGGGCCTATTTCCCATGATTCCTTCATATTTGCATATACGATACAAGGCTGTTAGAGAGATAATTGGAA
TTAATTTGACTGTAAACACAAAGATATTAGTACAAAATACGTGACGTAGAAAGTAATAATTTCTTGGGTA
GTTTGCAGTTTTAAAATTATGTTTTAAAATGGACTATCATATGCTTACCGTAACTTGAAAGTATTTCGAT
TTCTTGGCTTTATATATCTTGTGGAAAGGACGAAACACCGCGATGGCGGGAAGGAGGTGGTTTTAGAGCT
AGAAATAGCAAGTTAAAATAAGGCTAGTCCGTTATCAACTTGAAAAAGTGGCACCGAGTCGGTGCTTTTT
TGTTTTAGAGCTAGAAATAGCAAGTTAAAATAAGGCTAGTCCGTTTTTAGCGCGTGCGCCAATTCTGCAG
ACAAATGGCTCTAGAGGTACCCGTTACATAACTTACGGTAAATGGCCCGCCTGGCTGACCGCCCAACGAC
CCCCGCCCATTGACGTCAATAGTAACGCCAATAGGGACTTTCCATTGACGTCAATGGGTGGAGTATTTAC
GGTAAACTGCCCACTTGGCAGTACATCAAGTGTATCATATGCCAAGTACGCCCCCTATTGACGTCAATGA
CGGTAAATGGCCCGCCTGGCATTGTGCCCAGTACATGACCTTATGGGACTTTCCTACTTGGCAGTACATC
TACGTATTAGTCATCGCTATTACCATGGTCGAGGTGAGCCCCACGTTCTGCTTCACTCTCCCCATCTCCC
CCCCCTCCCCACCCCCAATTTTGTATTTATTTATTTTTTAATTATTTTGTGCAGCGATGGGGGCGGGGGG
GGGGGGGGGGCGCGCGCCGGGGGGGGGGGGGGGGGGSGGGGGGGGGGGSGGGGSGRGGSGGAGAGGTGCG
GCGGCAGCCAATCAGAGCGGCGCGCTCCGAAAGTTTCCTTTTATGGCGAGGCGGCGGCGGCGGCGGCCCT
ATAAAAAGCGAAGCGCGCGGCGGGCGGGAGTCGCTGCGCGCTGCCTTCGCCCCGTGCCCCGCTCCGCCGC
CGCCTCGCGCCGCCCGCCCCGGCTCTGACTGACCGCGTTACTCCCACAGGTGAGCGGGCGGGACGGCCCT
TCTCCTCCGGGCTGTAATTAGCTGAGCAAGAGGTAAGGGTTTAAGGGATGGTTGGTTGGTGGGGTATTAA
TGTTTAATTACCTGGAGCACCTGCCTGAAATCACTTTTTTTCAGGTTGGACCGGTGCCACCATGGACTAT
AAGGACCACGACGGAGACTACAAGGATCATGATATTGATTACAAAGACGATGACGATAAGATGGCCCCAA
AGAAGAAGCGGAAGGTCGGTATCCACGGAGTCCCAGCAGCCGACAAGAAGTACAGCATCGGCCTGGACAT
CGGCACCAACTCTGTGGGCTGGGCCGTGATCACCGACGAGTACAAGGTGCCCAGCAAGAAATTCAAGGTG
CTGGGCAACACCGACCGGCACAGCATCAAGAAGAACCTGATCGGAGCCCTGCTGTTCGACAGCGGCGAAA
CAGCCGAGGCCACCCGGCTGAAGAGAACCGCCAGAAGAAGATACACCAGACGGAAGAACCGGATCTGCTA
TCTGCAAGAGATCTTCAGCAACGAGATGGCCAAGGTGGACGACAGCTTCTTCCACAGACTGGAAGAGTCC
TTCCTGGTGGAAGAGGATAAGAAGCACGAGCGGCACCCCATCTTCGGCAACATCGTGGACGAGGTGGCCT
ACCACGAGAAGTACCCCACCATCTACCACCTGAGAAAGAAACTGGTGGACAGCACCGACAAGGCCGACCT
GCGGCTGATCTATCTGGCCCTGGCCCACATGATCAAGTTCCGGGGCCACTTCCTGATCGAGGGCGACCTG
AACCCCGACAACAGCGACGTGGACAAGCTGTTCATCCAGCTGGTGCAGACCTACAACCAGCTGTTCGAGG
AAAACCCCATCAACGCCAGCGGCGTGGACGCCAAGGCCATCCTGTCTGCCAGACTGAGCAAGAGCAGACG
GCTGGAAAATCTGATCGCCCAGCTGCCCGGCGAGAAGAAGAATGGCCTGTTCGGAAACCTGATTGCCCTG
AGCCTGGGCCTGACCCCCAACTTCAAGAGCAACTTCGACCTGGCCGAGGATGCCAAACTGCAGCTGAGCA
AGGACACCTACGACGACGACCTGGACAACCTGCTGGCCCAGATCGGCGACCAGTACGCCGACCTGTTTCT
GGCCGCCAAGAACCTGTCCGACGCCATCCTGCTGAGCGACATCCTGAGAGTGAACACCGAGATCACCAAG
GCCCCCCTGAGCGCCTCTATGATCAAGAGATACGACGAGCACCACCAGGACCTGACCCTGCTGAAAGCTC
TCGTGCGGCAGCAGCTGCCTGAGAAGTACAAAGAGATTTTCTTCGACCAGAGCAAGAACGGCTACGCCGG
CTACATTGACGGCGGAGCCAGCCAGGAAGAGTTCTACAAGTTCATCAAGCCCATCCTGGAAAAGATGGAC
GGCACCGAGGAACTGCTCGTGAAGCTGAACAGAGAGGACCTGCTGCGGAAGCAGCGGACCTTCGACAACG
GCAGCATCCCCCACCAGATCCACCTGGGAGAGCTGCACGCCATTCTGCGGCGGCAGGAAGATTTTTACCC
ATTCCTGAAGGACAACCGGGAAAAGATCGAGAAGATCCTGACCTTCCGCATCCCCTACTACGTGGGCCCT
CTGGCCAGGGGAAACAGCAGATTCGCCTGGATGACCAGAAAGAGCGAGGAAACCATCACCCCCTGGAACT
TCGAGGAAGTGGTGGACAAGGGCGCTTCCGCCCAGAGCTTCATCGAGCGGATGACCAACTTCGATAAGAA
CCTGCCCAACGAGAAGGTGCTGCCCAAGCACAGCCTGCTGTACGAGTACTTCACCGTGTATAACGAGCTG
ACCAAAGTGAAATACGTGACCGAGGGAATGAGAAAGCCCGCCTTCCTGAGCGGCGAGCAGAAAAAGGCCA
TCGTGGACCTGCTGTTCAAGACCAACCGGAAAGTGACCGTGAAGCAGCTGAAAGAGGACTACTTCAAGAA
AATCGAGTGCTTCGACTCCGTGGAAATCTCCGGCGTGGAAGATCGGTTCAACGCCTCCCTGGGCACATAC
CACGATCTGCTGAAAATTATCAAGGACAAGGACTTCCTGGACAATGAGGAAAACGAGGACATTCTGGAAG
ATATCGTGCTGACCCTGACACTGTTTGAGGACAGAGAGATGATCGAGGAACGGCTGAAAACCTATGCCCA
CCTGTTCGACGACAAAGTGATGAAGCAGCTGAAGCGGCGGAGATACACCGGCTGGGGCAGGCTGAGCCGG
AAGCTGATCAACGGCATCCGGGACAAGCAGTCCGGCAAGACAATCCTGGATTTCCTGAAGTCCGACGGCT
TCGCCAACAGAAACTTCATGCAGCTGATCCACGACGACAGCCTGACCTTTAAAGAGGACATCCAGAAAGC
CCAGGTGTCCGGCCAGGGCGATAGCCTGCACGAGCACATTGCCAATCTGGCCGGCAGCCCCGCCATTAAG
AAGGGCATCCTGCAGACAGTGAAGGTGGTGGACGAGCTCGTGAAAGTGATGGGCCGGCACAAGCCCGAGA
ACATCGTGATCGAAATGGCCAGAGAGAACCAGACCACCCAGAAGGGACAGAAGAACAGCCGCGAGAGAAT
GAAGCGGATCGAAGAGGGCATCAAAGAGCTGGGCAGCCAGATCCTGAAAGAACACCCCGTGGAAAACACC
CAGCTGCAGAACGAGAAGCTGTACCTGTACTACCTGCAGAATGGGCGGGATATGTACGTGGACCAGGAAC
TGGACATCAACCGGCTGTCCGACTACGATGTGGACCATATCGTGCCTCAGAGCTTTCTGAAGGACGACTC
CATCGACAACAAGGTGCTGACCAGAAGCGACAAGAACCGGGGCAAGAGCGACAACGTGCCCTCCGAAGAG
GTCGTGAAGAAGATGAAGAACTACTGGCGGCAGCTGCTGAACGCCAAGCTGATTACCCAGAGAAAGTTCG
ACAATCTGACCAAGGCCGAGAGAGGCGGCCTGAGCGAACTGGATAAGGCCGGCTTCATCAAGAGACAGCT
GGTGGAAACCCGGCAGATCACAAAGCACGTGGCACAGATCCTGGACTCCCGGATGAACACTAAGTACGAC
GAGAATGACAAGCTGATCCGGGAAGTGAAAGTGATCACCCTGAAGTCCAAGCTGGTGTCCGATTTCCGGA
AGGATTTCCAGTTTTACAAAGTGCGCGAGATCAACAACTACCACCACGCCCACGACGCCTACCTGAACGC
CGTCGTGGGAACCGCCCTGATCAAAAAGTACCCTAAGCTGGAAAGCGAGTTCGTGTACGGCGACTACAAG
GTGTACGACGTGCGGAAGATGATCGCCAAGAGCGAGCAGGAAATCGGCAAGGCTACCGCCAAGTACTTCT
TCTACAGCAACATCATGAACTTTTTCAAGACCGAGATTACCCTGGCCAACGGCGAGATCCGGAAGCGGCC
TCTGATCGAGACAAACGGCGAAACCGGGGAGATCGTGTGGGATAAGGGCCGGGATTTTGCCACCGTGCGG
AAAGTGCTGAGCATGCCCCAAGTGAATATCGTGAAAAAGACCGAGGTGCAGACAGGCGGCTTCAGCAAAG
AGTCTATCCTGCCCAAGAGGAACAGCGATAAGCTGATCGCCAGAAAGAAGGACTGGGACCCTAAGAAGTA
CGGCGGCTTCGACAGCCCCACCGTGGCCTATTCTGTGCTGGTGGTGGCCAAAGTGGAAAAGGGCAAGTCC
AAGAAACTGAAGAGTGTGAAAGAGCTGCTGGGGATCACCATCATGGAAAGAAGCAGCTTCGAGAAGAATC
CCATCGACTTTCTGGAAGCCAAGGGCTACAAAGAAGTGAAAAAGGACCTGATCATCAAGCTGCCTAAGTA
CTCCCTGTTCGAGCTGGAAAACGGCCGGAAGAGAATGCTGGCCTCTGCCGGCGAACTGCAGAAGGGAAAC
GAACTGGCCCTGCCCTCCAAATATGTGAACTTCCTGTACCTGGCCAGCCACTATGAGAAGCTGAAGGGCT
CCCCCGAGGATAATGAGCAGAAACAGCTGTTTGTGGAACAGCACAAGCACTACCTGGACGAGATCATCGA
GCAGATCAGCGAGTTCTCCAAGAGAGTGATCCTGGCCGACGCTAATCTGGACAAAGTGCTGTCCGCCTAC
AACAAGCACCGGGATAAGCCCATCAGAGAGCAGGCCGAGAATATCATCCACCTGTTTACCCTGACCAATC
TGGGAGCCCCTGCCGCCTTCAAGTACTTTGACACCACCATCGACCGGAAGAGGTACACCAGCACCAAAGA
GGTGCTGGACGCCACCCTGATCCACCAGAGCATCACCGGCCTGTACGAGACACGGATCGACCTGTCTCAG
CTGGGAGGCGACAAAAGGCCGGCGGCCACGAAAAAGGCCGGCCAGGCAAAAAAGAAAAAGGAATTCGGCA
GTGGAGAGGGCAGAGGAAGTCTGCTAACATGCGGTGACGTCGAGGAGAATCCTGGCCCAATGACCGAGTA
CAAGCCCACGGTGCGCCTCGCCACCCGCGACGACGTCCCCAGGGCCGTACGCACCCTCGCCGCCGCGTTC
GCCGACTACCCCGCCACGCGCCACACCGTCGATCCGGACCGCCACATCGAGCGGGTCACCGAGCTGCAAG
AACTCTTCCTCACGCGCGTCGGGCTCGACATCGGCAAGGTGTGGGTCGCGGACGACGGCGCCGCGGTGGC
GGTCTGGACCACGCCGGAGAGCGTCGAAGCGGGGGCGGTGTTCGCCGAGATCGGCCCGCGCATGGCCGAG
TTGAGCGGTTCCCGGCTGGCCGCGCAGCAACAGATGGAAGGCCTCCTGGCGCCGCACCGGCCCAAGGAGC
CCGCGTGGTTCCTGGCCACCGTCGGCGTCTCGCCCGACCACCAGGGCAAGGGTCTGGGCAGCGCCGTCGT
GCTCCCCGGAGTGGAGGCGGCCGAGCGCGCCGGGGTGCCCGCCTTCCTGGAGACCTCCGCGCCCCACAAC
CTCCCCTTCTACGAGCGGCTCGGCTTCACCGTCACCGCCGACGTCGAGGTGCCCGAAGGACCGCGCACCT
GGTGCATGACCCGCAAGCCCGGTGCCTGAGAATTCTAACTAGAGCTCGCTGATCAGCCTCGACTGTGCCT
TCTAGTTGCCAGCCATCTGTTGTTTGCCCCTCCCCCGTGCCTTCCTTGACCCTGGAAGGTGCCACTCCCA
CTGTCCTTTCCTAATAAAATGAGGAAATTGCATCGCATTGTCTGAGTAGGTGTCATTCTATTCTGGGGGG
TGGGGTGGGGCAGGACAGCAAGGGGGAGGATTGGGAAGAGAATAGCAGGCATGCTGGGGAGCGGCCGCAG
GAACCCCTAGTGATGGAGTTGGCCACTCCCTCTCTGCGCGCTCGCTCGCTCACTGAGGCCGGGCGACCAA
AGGTCGCCCGACGCCCGGGCTTTGCCCGGGCGGCCTCAGTGAGCGAGCGAGCGCGCAGCTGCCTGCAGGG
GCGCCTGATGCGGTATTTTCTCCTTACGCATCTGTGCGGTATTTCACACCGCATA
[95 nt withheld, positions 6636-6730]
T
[46 nt withheld, positions 6732-6777]
C
[141 nt withheld, positions 6779-6919]
CCTTTGACGTTGGAGTCCACGTTCTTT
[37 nt withheld, positions 6947-6983]
ACTCTATCTCGGGCTATTCTTTTGATTTATAAGGGATTTTGCCGATTTCGGTCTATTGGTTAAAAAATGA
GCTGATTTAACAAAAATTTAACGCGAATTTTAACAAAATATTAACGTTTACAATTTTATGGTGCACTCTC
AGTACAATCTGCTCTGATGCCGCATAGTTAAGCCAGCCCCGACACCCGCCAACACCCGCTGACGCGCCCT
GACGGGCTTGTCTGCTCCCGGCATCCGCTTACAGACAAGCTGTGACCGTCTCCGGGAGCTGCATGTGTCA
GAGGTTTTCACCGTCATCACCGAAACGCGCGAGACGAAAGGGCCTCGTGATACGCCTATTTTTATAGGTT
AATGTCATGATAATAATGGTTTCTTAGACGTCAGGTGGCACTTTTCGGGGAAATGTGCGCGGAACCCCTA
TTTGTTTATTTTTCTAAATACATTCAAATATGTATCCGCTCATGAGACAATAACCCTGATAAATGCTTCA
ATAATATTGAAAAAGGAAGAGTATGAGTATTCAACATTTCCGTGTCGCCCTTATTCCCTTTTTTGCGGCA
TTTTGCCTTCCTGTTTTTGCTCACCCAGAAACGCTGGTGAAAGTAAAAGATGCTGAAGATCAGTTGGGTG
CACGAGTGGGTTACATCGAACTGGATCTCAACAGCGGTAAGATCCTTGAGAGTTTTCGCCCCGAAGAACG
TTTTCCAATGATGAGCACTTTTAAAGTTCTGCTATGTGGCGCGGTATTATCCCGTATTGACGCCGGGCAA
GAGCAACTCGGTCGCCGCATACACTATTCTCAGAATGACTTGGTTGAGTACTCACCAGTCACAGAAAAGC
ATCTTACGGATGGCATGACAGTAAGAGAATTATGCAGTGCTGCCATAACCATGAGTGATAACACTGCGGC
CAACTTACTTCTGACAACGATCGGAGGACCGAAGGAGCTAACCGCTTTTTTGCACAACATGGGGGATCAT
GTAACTCGCCTTGATCGTTGGGAACCGGAGCTGAATGAAGCCATACCAAACGACGAGCGTGACACCACGA
TGCCTGTAGCAATGGCAACAACGTTGCGCAAACTATTAACTGGCGAACTACTTACTCTAGCTTCCCGGCA
ACAATTAATAGACTGGATGGAGGCGGATAAAGTTGCAGGACCACTTCTGCGCTCGGCCCTTCCGGCTGGC
TGGTTTATTGCTGATAAATCTGGAGCCGGTGAGCGTGGAAGCCGCGGTATCATTGCAGCACTGGGGCCAG
ATGGTAAGCCCTCCCGTATCGTAGTTATCTACACGACGGGGAGTCAGGCAACTATGGATGAACGAAATAG
ACAGATCGCTGAGATAGGTGCCTCACTGATTAAGCATTGGTAACTGTCAGACCAAGTTTACTCATATATA
CTTTAGATTGATTTAAAACTTCATTTTTAATTTAAAAGGATCTAGGTGAAGATCCTTTTTGATAATCTCA
TGACCAAAATCCCTTAACGTGAGTTTTCGTTCCACTGAGCGTCAGACCCCGTAGAAAAGATCAAAGGATC
TTCTTGAGATCCTTTTTTTCTGCGCGTAATCTGCTGCTTGCAAACAAAAAAACCACCGCTACCAGCGGTG
GTTTGTTTGCCGGATCAAGAGCTACCAACTCTTTTTCCGAAGGTAACTGGCTTCAGCAGAGCGCAGATAC
CAAATACTGTTCTTCTAGTGTAGCCGTAGTTAGGCCACCACTTCAAGAACTCTGTAGCACCGCCTACATA
CCTCGCTCTGCTAATCCTGTTACCAGTGGCTGCTGCCAGTGGCGATAAGTCGTGTCTTACCGGGTTGGAC
TCAAGACGATAGTTACCGGATAAGGCGCAGCGGTCGGGCTGAACGGGGGGTTCGTGCACACAGCCCAGCT
TGGAGCGAACGACCTACACCGAACTGAGATACCTACAGCGTGAGCTATGAGAAAGCGCCACGCTTCCCGA
AGGGAGAAAGGCGGACAGGTATCCGGTAAGCGGCAGGGTCGGAACAGGAGAGCGCACGAGGGAGCTTCCA
GGGGGAAACGCCTGGTATCTTTATAGTCCTGTCGGGTTTCGCCACCTCTGACTTGAGCGTCGATTTTTGT
GATGCTCGTCAGGGGGGCGGAGCCTATGGAAAAACGCCAGCAACGCGGCCTTTTTACGGTTCCTGGCCTT
TTGCTGGCCTTTTGCTCACATGT
